>Addgene plasmid #91059 | pMOD_B2000 | addgene full sequence | sequence record 181870 | Addgene NGS Result
GCCTTGACGGCAAAATCCCTTAACGTGAGTTTTCGTTCCACTGAGCGTCAGACCCCGTAGAAAAGATCAA
AGGATCTTCTTGAGATCCTTTTTTTCTGCGCGTAATCTGCTGCTTGCAAACAAAAAAACCACCGCTACCA
GCGGTGGTTTGTTTGCCGGATCAAGAGCTACTAACTCTTTTTCCGAAGGTAACTGGCTTCAGCAGAGCGC
AGATACCAAATACTGTTCTTCTAGTGTAGCCGTAGTTAGGCCACCACTTCAAGAACTCTGTAGCACCGCC
TACATACCTCGCTCTGCTAATCCTGTTACCAGTGGCTGCTGCCAGTGGCGATAAGTCGTGTCTTACCGGG
TTGGACTCAAGACGATAGTTACCGGATAAGGCGCAGCGGTCGGGCTGAACGGGGGGTTCGTGCTCACAGC
CCAGCTTGGAGCGAACGACCTACACCGAACTGAGATACCTACAGCGTGAGCTATGAGAAAGCGCCACGCT
TCCCGAAGGGAGAAAGGCGGACAGGTATCCGGTAAGCGGCAGGGTCGGAACAGGAGAGCGCACGAGGGAG
CTTCCAGGGGGAAACGCCTGGTATCTTTATAGTCCTGTCGGGTTTCGCCACCTCTGACTTGAGCGTCGAT
TTTTGTGATGCTCGTCAGGGGGGCGGAGCCTATGGAAAAACGCCAGCAACGCGGCCTTTTTACGGTTCCT
GGCCTTTTGCTGGCCTTTTGCTCACATGTTCTTTCCTGCGTTATCCCCTGATTCTGTGGATAACCGTATT
ACCGCCTTTGAGTGAGCTGATACCGCTCGCCGCAGCCGAACGACCGAGCGCAGCGAGTCAGTGAGCGAGG
AAGCGGAAGAGCGCCCACCTGCCAGGGGACGTGGAAGAAAACCCAGGGCCCATGGACTACAAAGACCATG
ACGGTGATTATAAAGATCATGACATCGATTACAAGGATGACGATGACAAGATGGCCCCCAAGAAGAAGAG
GAAGGTGGGCATTCACGGGGTGCCGGCTAGCATGGTGGATCTACGCACGCTCGGCTACAGTCAGCAGCAG
CAAGAGAAGATCAAACCGAAGGTGCGTTCGACAGTGGCGCAGCACCACGAGGCACTGGTGGGCCATGGGT
TTACACACGCGCACATCGTTGCGCTCAGCCAACACCCGGCAGCGTTAGGGACCGTCGCTGTCACGTATCA
GCACATAATCACGGCGTTGCCAGAGGCGACACACGAAGACATCGTTGGCGTCGGCAAACAGTGGTCCGGC
GCACGCGCCCTGGAGGCCTTGCTCACGGATGCGGGGGAGTTGAGAGGTCCGCCGTTACAGTTGGACACAG
GCCAACTTGTGAAGATTGCAAAACGTGGCGGCGTGACCGCAATGGAGGCAGTGCATGCATCGCGCAATGC
ACTGACGGGTGCCCCCCTGGAGACGTTATATTCCCCAGAACATCAGGTTAATGGCGTTTTTGATGTCATT
TTCGCGGTGGCTGAGATCAGCCACTTCTTCCCCGATAACGGAAACCGGCACACTGGCCATATCGGTGGTC
ATCATGCGCCAGCTTTCATCCCCGATATGCACCACCGGGTAAAGTTCACGGGAGACTTTATCTGACAGCA
GACGTGCACTGGCCAGGGGGATCACCATCCGTCGCCCGGGCGTGTCAATAATATCACTCTGTACATCCAC
AAACAGACGATAACGGCTCTCTCTTTTATAGGTGTAAACCTTAAACTGCATTTCACCAGCCCCTGTTCTC
GTCAGCAAAAGAGCCGTTCATTTCAATAAACCGGGCGACCTCAGCCATCCCTTCCTGATTTTCCGCTTTC
CAGCGTTCGGCACGCAGACGACGGGCTTCATTCTGCATGGTTGTGCTTACCAGACCGGAGATATTGACAT
CATATATGCCTTGAGCAACTGATAGCTGTCGCTGTCAACTGTCACTGTAATACGCTGCTTCATAGCATAC
CTCCTTTTGACATACTTCGGGTATACATATCAGTATATATTCTTATACCGCAAAAATCAGCGCGCAAATA
CGCATACTGTTATCTGGCTTCGTCTCCAACGATCATCTGGTGGCACTCGCGTGCCTCGGCGGACGTCCTG
CCATGGATGCAGTGAAAAAGGGATTGCCGCACGCGCCGGAATTGATCAGAAGAGTCAATCGCCGTATTGG
CGAACGCACGTCCCATCGCGTTGCCAGATCTCAACTAGTCAAAAGTGAACTGGAGGAGAAGAAATCTGAA
CTTCGTCATAAATTGAAATATGTGCCTCATGAATATATTGAATTAATTGAAATTGCCAGAAATTCCACTC
AGGATAGAATTCTTGAAATGAAGGTAATGGAATTTTTTATGAAAGTTTATGGATATAGAGGTAAACATTT
GGGTGGATCAAGGAAACCGGACGGAGCAATTTATACTGTCGGATCTCCTATTGATTACGGTGTGATCGTG
GATACTAAAGCTTATAGCGGAGGTTATAATCTGCCAATTGGCCAAGCAGATGAAATGGAGCGATATGTCG
AAGAAAATCAAACACGAGACAAACATCTCAACCCTAATGAATGGTGGAAAGTCTATCCATCTTCTGTAAC
GGAATTTAAGTTTTTATTTGTGAGTGGTCACTTTAAAGGAAACTACAAAGCTCAGCTTACACGATTAAAT
CATATCACTAATTGTAATGGAGCTGTTCTTAGTGTAGAAGAGCTTTTAATTGGTGGAGAAATGATTAAAG
CCGGCACATTAACCTTAGAGGAAGTGAGGCGGAAATTTAATAACGGCGAGATAAACTTTTAATAGCTCGA
GATATGAAGATGAAGATGAAATATTTGGTGTGTCAAATAAAAAGCTTGTGTGCTTAAGTTTGTGTTTTTT
TCTTGGCTTGTTGTGTTATGAATTTGTGGCTTTTTCTAATATTAAATGAATGTAAGATCACATTATAATG
AATAAACAAATGTTTCTATAATCCATTGTGAATGTTTTGTTGGATCTCTTCTGCAGCATATAACTACTGT
ATGTGCTATGGTATGGACTATGGAATATGATTAAAGATAAGGAGCTCCGGTGACGCAGGTGATGAAAAGC
CTTAGGGTCAGGTGGCACTTTTCGGGGAAATGTGCGATGAACCCCTATTTGTTTATTTTTCTAAATACAT
TCAAATATGTATCCGCTAATGAGACAATAACCCTGATAAATGCTTCAATTATATTGAAAAAGGAAGAGTA
TGAGTATCCAACATTTCCGTGTCGCCCTTATTCCCTTTTTTGCGGCCTTCTGCCTTCCTGTTTTTGCTCA
CCCAGAAACGCTGGTGAAAGTAAAAGATGCTGAAGATCAGTTGGGTGCCCGAGTGGGTTACATTGAACTG
GATCTCAACAGCGGCAAAATCTTAGAGAGTTTTCGCCCCGAAGAACGCTTCCCAATGATGAGCACTTTCA
AAGTTCTGCTATGTGGCGCGGTGTTATCCCGTATTGATGCTGGGCAAGAGCAACTCGGTCGCCGCATACA
CTATTCTCAGAATGACTTGGTTGAGTATTCACCAGTCACAGAAAAGCATCTTACGGATGGCATGACAGTA
AGAGAATTATGTAGTGCTGCCATAACCATGAGTGATAACACTGCGGCCAACTTACTTCTGACAACGATTG
GAGGACCGAAGGAGCTAACCGCTTTTTTGCACAACATGGGGGATCATGTAACTCGCCTTGATCGTTGGGA
ACCGGAGCTGAATGAAGCCATACCAAACGACGAGCGTGACACCACGATGCCTGTAGCAATGGCAACAACT
CTCCGCAAACTATTAACTGGCGAACTACTTACTCTTGCTTCACGCCAGCAACTCATTGACTGGATGGAGG
CGGACAAAGTTGCAGGACCACTTCTGCGCTCGGCACTTCCGGCTGGCTGGTTTATTGCTGATAAATCTGG
AGCCGGTGAGCGTGGGTCTCGCGGTATCATTGCAGCACTGGGGCCAGATGGTAAGCCCTCCCGTATCGTA
GTTATCTACACGACGGGGAGTCAGGCAACTATGGATGAACGAAATAGACAGATCGCTGAGATAGGTGCCT
CACTGATTAAGCATTGGTAACTGTCAGACGAAGGGAAATAAATAGTAGCCCGCCTGATGTGCGGGCTTTT
TTTTGGTGGTGGTTACCAGTGTCGCTTAGCTACCGTAGGTCCTCTTAGGCGGTCCGATTAGCGACATAGT
CATCAAT
Features (pLannotate 1.2.2; 12 found; start..end, strand, type, name):
     80..668     +  rep_origin     ori: high-copy-number ColE1/pMB1/pBR322/pUC origin of replication
    863..884     +  CDS            P2A (fragment): 2A peptide from porcine teschovirus-1 polyprotein Eukaryotic ribosomes fail to insert a peptide bond between the Gly and Pro residues, yielding separate polypeptides.
    895..960     +  CDS            3xFLAG: three tandem FLAG® epitope tags, followed by an enterokinase cleavage site
    958..1419    +  CDS            avrXa10 (fragment): AVX10_XANOO - Experimental evidence at protein level: Swiss-Prot protein existence level 1. Avirulence protein. Induces the hypersensitive response (HR)in rice plants carrying the resistance gene Xa10. Activity depends on the presence of the core repeat domains; replacement with repeat domains from other proteins (AvrBs3 of X.euvesicatoria (AC P14727) or AvrXa7 of this organism) does not elicit the HR. Probably acts as a transcription factor in its host plant (rice) to induce plant resistance or disease. From Xanthomonas oryzae pv. oryzae.
   1429..1731    -  CDS            ccdB: CCDB_ECOLI - Also known as G, letB, letD. Experimental evidence at protein level: Swiss-Prot protein existence level 1. Toxic component of a type II toxin-antitoxin (TA) system, functioning in plasmid maintainence. Responsible for the post- segregational killing (PSK) of plasmid-free cells, also referred to as a plasmid addiction system. Half-life of over 2 hours. Cell killing by CcdB is accompanied by filamentation, defects in chromosome and plasmid segregation, defects in cell division, formation of anucleate cells, decreased DNA synthesis and plasmid loss. Interferes with the activity of DN
   1736..1894    -  CDS            ccdA (fragment): CCDA_ECO57 - Also known as H, letA. Experimental evidence at protein level: Swiss-Prot protein existence level 1. Antitoxin component of a type II toxin-antitoxin (TA) system which inhibits the post-segregational killing (PSK) of plasmid-free cells, also referred to as a plasmid addiction system. Binds to and blocks the activity of CcdB; will also remove bound CcdB protein from the CcdB-GyrA complex by forming a CcdA-CcdB complex, a process termed rejuvenation. Functions as a transcriptional corepressor for the ccdAB operon, repression also requires CcdB (By similarity). From Escherichia coli
   1985..2050    -  intron         PDK intron (fragment): pdk; modified pyruvate orthophosphate dikinase intron from Flaveria trinervia 3.0
   2055..2213    +  CDS            avrBs3 (fragment): AVRB3_XANEU - Experimental evidence at protein level: Swiss-Prot protein existence level 1. Avirulence protein. Acts as a transcription factor in C.annuum plants. In susceptible plants lacking the Bs3 resistance gene induces expression of a number of genes, including genes homologous to a family of auxin-induced genes, alpha-expansin genes, pectate lyase, anthocyanidin glucoside rhamnosyl transferase and at least one transcription factor, UPA20. Their expression leads to plant hypertrophy in mesophyll cells, probably mainly mediated by UPA20 (PubMed:17962565). In resistant plants induces the h
   2202..2789    +  CDS            FokI cleavage domain: nonspecific DNA cleavage domain of the FokI endonuclease (Li et al., 1992) must dimerize to be catalytically active
   2803..3051    +  terminator     HSP terminator: efficient transcription terminator from the Arabidopsis thaliana heat shock protein 18.2 gene (Nagaya et al., 2010)
   3119..3219    +  promoter       AmpR promoter: bla
   3220..4080    +  CDS            AmpR: β-lactamase; bla; confers resistance to ampicillin, carbenicillin, and related antibiotics
