[The description below was written by a language model from this plasmid's Addgene catalogue record and pLannotate feature annotations shown in this document.]
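Description:
pMOD_B2000 is a "Module B" entry plasmid from a modular plant genome-engineering toolkit, built on the pTAL3 backbone and classed as a TALEN vector. It is a small (about 4.2 kb) high-copy bacterial plasmid carrying a ColE1/pUC-type origin and an ampicillin resistance gene (β-lactamase with its own bla promoter). Because it contains an intact ccdB toxin gene, it is propagated in a ccdB-tolerant E. coli strain.

The payload is an empty scaffold for the second TALEN of a pair. It has no promoter of its own; instead the open reading frame begins with a P2A ribosome-skipping peptide, so that once assembled downstream of a TALEN_1 module the two nucleases are translated from one transcript and released as separate polypeptides. After the P2A come a 3xFLAG epitope tag and a TAL effector N-terminal segment (annotated by homology to AvrXa10), followed by a ccdB cassette, with a partial ccdA fragment, that the record describes as flanked by Esp3I sites. Downstream are a TAL effector C-terminal segment (annotated by homology to AvrBs3), the FokI nonspecific cleavage domain, which must dimerize to cut DNA, and the Arabidopsis HSP 18.2 terminator. A short match to the PDK intron is also annotated next to the ccdB cassette, probably a residual or incidental fragment.

In use, a custom array of TAL repeats is cloned through the Esp3I sites, replacing ccdB; the toxin counterselects against uncut parental plasmid in standard strains. The completed module is then combined with other toolkit modules to express a TALEN pair for targeted mutagenesis in plants.
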