Addgene plasmid #91059: pMOD_B2000
Purpose: Module B, Promoter: none (begins with P2A to be fused to TALEN_1), Gene: TALEN_2 backbone with Esp3I ccdb cassette for repeat cloning, Terminator: HSP
Depositing lab: Daniel Voytas. Depositing organization: University of Minnesota. Publication: A multi-purpose toolkit to enable advanced genome engineering in plants. Cermak T, Curtin SJ, Gil-Humanes J, Cegan R, Kono TJY, Konecna E, Belanto JJ, Starker CG, Mathre JW, Greenstein RL, Voytas DF. Plant Cell. 2017 May 18. pii: tpc.00922.2016. doi: 10.1105/tpc.16.00922. PubMed 28522548.
Backbone
  Vector backbone: pTAL3
  Vector type: TALEN
Growth in bacteria
  Bacterial resistance: Ampicillin, 100 μg/mL
  Growth temperature: 37°C
  Growth strain: ccdB Survival
  Copy number: High Copy
Gene/Insert
  Gene/Insert name: TALEN_2 backbone with Esp3I ccdb cassette for repeat cloning
  Species: Synthetic
  Promoter: none (begins with P2A to be fused to TALEN_1)
  Cloning method: Gibson Cloning
  Sequencing primers: 5′ unknown
Terms and licenses: Academic/Nonprofit Terms; Industry Terms: Not Available to Industry
How to cite: pMOD_B2000 was a gift from Daniel Voytas (Addgene plasmid # 91059 ; http://n2t.net/addgene:91059 ; RRID:Addgene_91059)
